>Addgene plasmid #155793 | NSUN2 | addgene full sequence | sequence record 376940 | Addgene NGS Result
GGCTCCGGTGCCCGTCAGTGGGCAGAGCGCACATCGCCCACAGTCCCCGAGAAGTTGGGGGGAGGGGTCG
GCAATTGAACCGGTGCCTAGAGAAGGTGGCGCGGGGTAAACTGGGAAAGTGATGTCGTGTACTGGCTCCG
CCTTTTTCCCGAGGGTGGGGGAGAACCGTATATAAGTGCAGTAGTCGCCGTGAACGTTCTTTTTCGCAAC
GGGTTTGCCGCCAGAACACAGGTAAGTGCCGTGTGTGGTTCCCGCGGGCCTGGCCTCTTTACGGGTTATG
GCCCTTGCGTGCCTTGAATTACTTCCACCTGGCTGCAGTACGTGATTCTTGATCCCGAGCTTCGGGTTGG
AAGTGGGTGGGAGAGTTCGAGGCCTTGCGCTTAAGGAGCCCCTTCGCCTCGTGCTTGAGTTGAGGCCTGG
CCTGGGCGCTGGGGCCGCCGCGTGCGAATCTGGTGGCACCTTCGCGCCTGTCTCGCTGCTTTCGATAAGT
CTCTAGCCATTTAAAATTTTTGATGACCTGCTGCGACGCTTTTTTTCTGGCAAGATAGTCTTGTAAATGC
GGGCCAAGATCTGCACACTGGTATTTCGGTTTTTGGGGCCGCGGGCGGCGACGGGGCCCGTGCGTCCCAG
CGCACATGTTCGGCGAGGCGGGGCCTGCGAGCGCGGCCACCGAGAATCGGACGGGGGTAGTCTCAAGCTG
GCCGGCCTGCTCTGGTGCCTGGCCTCGCGCCGCCGTGTATCGCCCCGCCCTGGGCGGCAAGGCTGGCCCG
GTCGGCACCAGTTGCGTGAGCGGAAAGATGGCCGCTTCCCGGCCCTGCTGCAGGGAGCTCAAAATGGAGG
ACGCGGCGCTCGGGAGAGCGGGCGGGTGAGTCACCCACACAAAGGAAAAGGGCCTTTCCGTCCTCAGCCG
TCGCTTCATGTGACTCCACGGAGTACCGGGCGCCGTCCAGGCACCTCGATTAGTTCTCGAGCTTTTGGAG
TACGTCGTCTTTAGGTTGGGGGGAGGGGTTTTATGCGATGGAGTTTCCCCACACTGAGTGGGTGGAGACT
GAAGTTAGGCCAGCTTGGCACTTGATGTAATTCTCCTTGGAATTTGCCCTTTTTGAGTTTGGATCTTGGT
TCATTCTCAAGCCTCAGACAGTGGTTCAAAGTTTTTTTCTTCCATTTCAGGTGTCGTGAGGAATTAGCTT
GGTACTAATACGACTCACTATAGGGAGACCCAAGCTGGCTAGGTAAGCTTGGTACCGAGCTCGGATCCAC
TAGTCCAGTGTGGTGGAATTCTGCAGATATCAACAAGTTTGTACAAAAAAGCAGGCTGCCACCATGAATG
TCCCCTTTCCAGAGGGATTTGTTATTGCGAATGATGTGGACAACAAGCGCTGCTACCTGCTCGTCCATCA
AGCCAAGAGGCTGAGCAGCCCCTGCATCATGGTGGTCAACCATGATGCCTCCAGCATACCCAGGCTCCAG
ATAGATGTGGACGGCAGGAAAGAGATCCTCTTCTATGATCGAATTTTATGTGATGTCCCTTGCAGTGGAG
ACGGCACTATGAGAAAAAACATTGATGTTTGGAAAAAGTGGACCACCTTAAATAGCTTGCAGCTACATGG
CTTACAGCTGCGGATTGCAACACGCGGGGCTGAACAGCTGGCTGAAGGTGGAAGGATGGTGTATTCCACG
TGTTCACTAAACCCTATTGAGGATGAAGCAGTCATAGCATCTTTACTGGAAAAAAGTGAAGGTGCTTTGG
AGCTTGCTGATGTGTCTAATGAACTGCCAGGGCTGAAGTGGATGCCTGGAATCACACAGTGGAAGGTAAT
GACGAAAGATGGGCAGTGGTTTACAGACTGGGACGCTGTTCCTCACAGCAGACACACCCAGATCCGACCT
ACCATGTTCCCTCCGAAGGACCCAGAAAAGCTGCAGGCCATGCACCTGGAGCGATGCCTTAGGATATTAC
CCCATCATCAGAATACTGGAGGGTTTTTTGTGGCAGTATTGGTGAAAAAATCTTCAATGCCGTGGAATAA
ACGTCAGCCAAAGCTTCAGGGTAAATCTGCAGAGACCAGAGAAAGCACACAGCTGAGCCCTGCAGATCTC
ACAGAAGGGAAACCCACAGATCCCTCTAAGCTGGAAAGTCCGTCATTCACAGGAACTGGTGACACAGAAA
TAGCTCATGCAACTGAGGATTTAGAGAATAATGGCAGTAAGAAAGATGGCGTGTGTGGTCCTCCTCCATC
AAAGAAAATGAAGTTATTTGGATTTAAAGAAGATCCATTTGTATTTATTCCTGAAGATGACCCATTATTT
CCACCTATTGAGAAATTTTATGCTTTGGATCCTTCATTCCCAAGGATGAATTTGTTAACTCGGACTACAG
AAGGGAAGAAAAGGCAGCTCTACATGGTTTCTAAGGAGTTGCGGAATGTGCTGCTGAATAACAGTGAGAA
GATGAAGGTTATTAACACGGGGATCAAAGTCTGGTGTAGAAATAACAGCGGTGAAGAGTTTGACTGTGCT
TTCCGGCTGGCACAGGAGGGAATATATACATTGTATCCATTTATTAACTCAAGAATTATTACTGTATCAA
TGGAAGATGTTAAGATACTGTTGACCCAGGAAAATCCCTTTTTTAGAAAACTCAGCAGTGAGACCTACAG
TCAAGCAAAGGACCTGGCAAAGGGAAGCATCGTGCTGAAGTATGAACCAGATTCTGCGAATCCAGACGCT
CTGCAGTGTCCCATCGTCTTATGCGGATGGCGGGGAAAGGCCTCCATTCGAACTTTTGTGCCCAAGAATG
AACGGCTTCATTATCTCAGGATGATGGGGCTGGAGGTATTGGGAGAAAAGAAGAAGGAAGGGGTTATCCT
CACAAATGAGAGTGCAGCCAGCACCGGACAGCCAGACAATGACGTGACTGAGGGACAGAGAGCAGGAGAG
CCCAACAGCCCAGATGCAGAAGAGGCCAACAGTCCAGACGTGACAGCAGGCTGTGACCCGGCGGGGGTCC
ATCCACCCCGGGACCCAGCTTTCTTGTACAAAGTGGTTGATATCCAGCACAGTGGCGGCCGCTCGAGTCT
AGAGGGCCCGCGGTTCGAAACCAGCGGAGGCGGCGGAAGCGGGGGAGGAGGCAGCGGCGGAGGCGGCAGC
GGGGGCGGCGGAAGCGCTACCGGTAAGCCTATCCCTAACCCTCTCCTCGGTCTCGATTCTACGCGTACCG
GTATGGCTTCTAACTTTACTCAGTTCGTTCTCGTCGACAATGGCGGAACTGGCGACGTGACTGTCGCCCC
AAGCAACTTCGCTAACGGGGTCGCTGAATGGATCAGCTCTAACTCGCGATCACAGGCTTACAAAGTAACC
TGTAGCGTTCGTCAGAGCTCTGCGCAGAATCGCAAATACACCATCAAAGTCGAGGTGCCTAAAGTGGCAA
CCCAGACTGTTGGTGGTGAAGAGCTTCCTGTAGCCGGATGGAGATCTTACTTAAATATGGAACTAACCAT
TCCAATTTTCGCCACGAATTCCGACTGCGAGCTTATTGTTAAGGCAATGCAAGGTCTCCTAAAAGATGGA
AACCCGATTCCCTCGGCCATCGCGGCCAACTCCGGCATCTACGGAGGTGGAGGTGGATCTCGTACGGGTT
AGTAATGAGTTTAAACCCGCTGATCAGCCTCGACTGTGCCTTCTAGTTGCCAGCCATCTGTTGTTTGCCC
CTCCCCCGTGCCTTCCTTGACCCTGGAAGGTGCCACTCCCACTGTCCTTTCCTAATAAAATGAGGAAATT
GCATCGCATTGTCTGAGTAGGTGTCATTCTATTCTGGGGGGTGGGGTGGGGCAGGACAGCAAGGGGGAGG
ATTGGGAAGACAATAGCAGGCATGCTGGGGATGCGGTGGGCTCTATGGCTTCTGAGGCGGAAAGAACCAG
CTGGGGCTCTAGGGGGTATCCCC
[124 nt withheld, positions 3944-4067]
C
[91 nt withheld, positions 4069-4159]
AGGGTGATGGTTCACGTACCTAGAAGTTCCTATTCCGAAGTTCCTATTCTCTAGAAAGTATAGGAACTTC
CTTGGCCAAAAAGCCTGAACTCACCGCGACGTCTGTCGAGAAGTTTCTGATCGAAAAGTTCGACAGCGTC
TCCGACCTGATGCAGCTCTCGGAGGGCGAAGAATCTCGTGCTTTCAGCTTCGATGTAGGAGGGCGTGGAT
ATGTCCTGCGGGTAAATAGCTGCGCCGATGGTTTCTACAAAGATCGTTATGTTTATCGGCACTTTGCATC
GGCCGCGCTCCCGATTCCGGAAGTGCTTGACATTGGGGAATTCAGCGAGAGCCTGACCTATTGCATCTCC
CGCCGTGCACAGGGTGTCACGTTGCAAGACCTGCCTGAAACCGAACTGCCCGCTGTTCTGCAGCCGGTCG
CGGAGGCCATGGATGCGATCGCTGCGGCCGATCTTAGCCAGACGAGCGGGTTCGGCCCATTCGGACCGCA
AGGAATCGGTCAATACACTACATGGCGTGATTTCATATGCGCGATTGCTGATCCCCATGTGTATCACTGG
CAAACTGTGATGGACGACACCGTCAGTGCGTCCGTCGCGCAGGCTCTCGATGAGCTGATGCTTTGGGCCG
AGGACTGCCCCGAAGTCCGGCACCTCGTGCACGCGGATTTCGGCTCCAACAATGTCCTGACGGACAATGG
CCGCATAACAGCGGTCATTGACTGGAGCGAGGCGATGTTCGGGGATTCCCAATACGAGGTCGCCAACATC
TTCTTCTGGAGGCCGTGGTTGGCTTGTATGGAGCAGCAGACGCGCTACTTCGAGCGGAGGCATCCGGAGC
TTGCAGGATCGCCGCGGCTCCGGGCGTATATGCTCCGCATTGGTCTTGACCAACTCTATCAGAGCTTGGT
TGACGGCAATTTCGATGATGCAGCTTGGGCGCAGGGTCGATGCGACGCAATCGTCCGATCCGGAGCCGGG
ACTGTCGGGCGTACACAAATCGCCCGCAGAAGCGCGGCCGTCTGGACCGATGGCTGTGTAGAAGTACTCG
CCGATAGTGGAAACCGACGCCCCAGCACTCGTCCGAGGGCAAAGGAATAGCACGTACTACGAGATTTCGA
TTCCACCGCCGCCTTCTATGAAAGGTTGGGCTTCGGAATCGTTTTCCGGGACGCCGGCTGGATGATCCTC
CAGCGCGGGGATCTCATGCTGGAGTTCTTCGCCCACCCCAACTTGTTTATTGCAGCTTATAATGGTTACA
AATAAAGCAATAGCATCACAAATTTCACAAATAAAGCATTTTTTTCACTGCATTCTAGTTGTGGTTTGTC
CAAACTCATCAATGTATCTTATCATGTCTGTATACCGTCGACCTCTAGCTAGAGCTTGGCGTAATCATGG
TCATAGCTGTTTCCTGTGTGAAATTGTTATCCGCTCACAATTCCACACAACATACGAGCCGGAAGCATAA
AGTGTAAAGCCTGGGGTGCCTAATGAGTGAGCTAACTCACATTAATTGCGTTGCGCTCACTGCCCGCTTT
CCAGTCGGGAAACCTGTCGTGCCAGCTGCATTAATGAATCGGCCAACGCGCGGGGAGAGGCGGTTTGCGT
ATTGGGCGCTCTTCCGCTTCCTCGCTCACTGACTCGCTGCGCTCGGTCGTTCGGCTGCGGCGAGCGGTAT
CAGCTCACTCAAAGGCGGTAATACGGTTATCCACAGAATCAGGGGATAACGCAGGAAAGAACATGTGAGC
AAAAGGCCAGCAAAAGGCCAGGAACCGTAAAAAGGCCGCGTTGCTGGCGTTTTTCCATAGGCTCCGCCCC
CCTGACGAGCATCACAAAAATCGACGCTCAAGTCAGAGGTGGCGAAACCCGACAGGACTATAAAGATACC
AGGCGTTTCCCCCTGGAAGCTCCCTCGTGCGCTCTCCTGTTCCGACCCTGCCGCTTACCGGATACCTGTC
CGCCTTTCTCCCTTCGGGAAGCGTGGCGCTTTCTCATAGCTCACGCTGTAGGTATCTCAGTTCGGTGTAG
GTCGTTCGCTCCAAGCTGGGCTGTGTGCACGAACCCCCCGTTCAGCCCGACCGCTGCGCCTTATCCGGTA
ACTATCGTCTTGAGTCCAACCCGGTAAGACACGACTTATCGCCACTGGCAGCAGCCACTGGTAACAGGAT
TAGCAGAGCGAGGTATGTAGGCGGTGCTACAGAGTTCTTGAAGTGGTGGCCTAACTACGGCTACACTAGA
AGAACAGTATTTGGTATCTGCGCTCTGCTGAAGCCAGTTACCTTCGGAAAAAGAGTTGGTAGCTCTTGAT
CCGGCAAACAAACCACCGCTGGTAGCGGTGGTTTTTTTGTTTGCAAGCAGCAGATTACGCGCAGAAAAAA
AGGATCTCAAGAAGATCCTTTGATCTTTTCTACGGGGTCTGACGCTCAGTGGAACGAAAACTCACGTTAA
GGGATTTTGGTCATGAGATTATCAAAAAGGATCTTCACCTAGATCCTTTTAAATTAAAAATGAAGTTTTA
AATCAATCTAAAGTATATATGAGTAAACTTGGTCTGACAGTTACCAATGCTTAATCAGTGAGGCACCTAT
CTCAGCGATCTGTCTATTTCGTTCATCCATAGTTGCCTGACTCCCCGTCGTGTAGATAACTACGATACGG
GAGGGCTTACCATCTGGCCCCAGTGCTGCAATGATACCGCGAGACCCACGCTCACCGGCTCCAGATTTAT
CAGCAATAAACCAGCCAGCCGGAAGGGCCGAGCGCAGAAGTGGTCCTGCAACTTTATCCGCCTCCATCCA
GTCTATTAATTGTTGCCGGGAAGCTAGAGTAAGTAGTTCGCCAGTTAATAGTTTGCGCAACGTTGTTGCC
ATTGCTACAGGCATCGTGGTGTCACGCTCGTCGTTTGGTATGGCTTCATTCAGCTCCGGTTCCCAACGAT
CAAGGCGAGTTACATGATCCCCCATGTTGTGCAAAAAAGCGGTTAGCTCCTTCGGTCCTCCGATCGTTGT
CAGAAGTAAGTTGGCCGCAGTGTTATCACTCATGGTTATGGCAGCACTGCATAATTCTCTTACTGTCATG
CCATCCGTAAGATGCTTTTCTGTGACTGGTGAGTACTCAACCAAGTCATTCTGAGAATAGTGTATGCGGC
GACCGAGTTGCTCTTGCCCGGCGTCAATACGGGATAATACCGCGCCACATAGCAGAACTTTAAAAGTGCT
CATCATTGGAAAACGTTCTTCGGGGCGAAAACTCTCAAGGATCTTACCGCTGTTGAGATCCAGTTCGATG
TAACCCACTCGTGCACCCAACTGATCTTCAGCATCTTTTACTTTCACCAGCGTTTCTGGGTGAGCAAAAA
CAGGAAGGCAAAATGCCGCAAAAAAGGGAATAAGGGCGACACGGAAATGTTGAATACTCATACTCTTCCT
TTTTCAATATTATTGAAGCATTTATCAGGGTTATTGTCTCATGAGCGGATACATATTTGAATGTATTTAG
AAAAATAAACAAATAGGGGTTCCGCGCACATTTCCCCGAAAAGTGCCACCTGACGTCGACGGATCGGGAG
ATCTCCCGATCCCCTATGGTGCACTCTCAGTACAATCTGCTCTGATGCCGCATAGTTAAGCCAGTATCTG
CTCCCTGCTTGTGTGTTGGAGGTCGCTGAGTAGTGCGCGAGCAAAATTTAAGCTACAACAAGGCAAGGCT
TGACCGACAATTGCATGAAGAATCTGCTTAGGGTTAGGCGTTTTGCGCTGCTTCGCGATGTACGGGCCAG
ATATACGCGTTGACATTGATTATTGACTAGGCTTTTGCAAAAAGCTTTGCAAAGATGGATAAAGTTTTAA
ACAGAGAGGAATCTTTGCAGCTAATGGACCTTCTAGGTCTTGAAAGGAGTGGGAATT
Features (pLannotate 1.2.2; 24 found; start..end, strand, type, name):
      1..1179    +  promoter       EF-1α promoter: strong constitutive promoter for human elongation factor EF-1α
   1196..1214    +  promoter       T7 promoter: promoter for bacteriophage T7 RNA polymerase
   1293..1317    +  protein_bind   attB1: mutant version of attB; recombination site for the Gateway® BP reaction BP Clonase™
   1318..3021    +  CDS            NSUN2 (fragment): NSUN2_HUMAN - Also known as SAKI From Homo sapiens (Human).
   3023..3047    -  protein_bind   attB2: mutant version of attB; recombination site for the Gateway® BP reaction BP Clonase™
   3172..3213    +  CDS            V5 tag: epitope tag from simian virus 5
   3226..3612    +  CDS            MS2: bacteriophage MS2 coat protein binds to a specific stem-loop structure in the viral RNA (Peabody, 1993)
   3674..3898    +  polyA_signal   bGH poly(A) signal: bovine growth hormone polyadenylation signal
   3902..3923    +  promoter       SV40 promoter (fragment): SV40 enhancer and early promoter
   3944..4177    +  rep_origin     f1 ori (fragment) (sequence partly withheld): f1 bacteriophage origin of replication; arrow indicates direction of (+) strand synthesis
   4182..4229    +  protein_bind   FRT: FLP-mediated recombination occurs in the 8-bp core sequence TCTAGAAA (Turan and Bode, 2011). FLP recombinase from the Saccharomyces cerevisiae 2μ plasmid
   4237..5259    +  CDS            HygR: aminoglycoside phosphotransferase from E. coli; aph(4)-Ia; confers resistance to hygromycin
   5269..5394    +  CDS            ble (fragment): BLE_KLEPN - Experimental evidence at protein level: Swiss-Prot protein existence level 1. Binding protein with a strong affinity to the bleomycin family of antibiotics. Binds to CL990; an antimitotic-antibiotic compound. From Klebsiella pneumoniae.
   5389..5510    +  polyA_signal   SV40 poly(A) signal: SV40 polyadenylation signal
   5583..5599    -  protein_bind   lac operator: The lac repressor binds to the lac operator to inhibit transcription in E. coli. This inhibition can be relieved by adding lactose or isopropyl-β-D-thiogalactopyranoside (IPTG). lac repressor encoded by lacI
   5607..5637    -  promoter       lac promoter: promoter for the E. coli lac operon
   5652..5673    -  protein_bind   CAP binding site: CAP binding activates transcription in the presence of cAMP. E. coli catabolite activator protein
   5686..5778    -  CDS            lacI (fragment): lac repressor; lacI; The lac repressor binds to the lac operator to inhibit transcription in E. coli. This inhibition can be relieved by adding lactose or isopropyl-β-D-thiogalactopyranoside (IPTG).
   5961..6549    -  rep_origin     ori: high-copy-number ColE1/pMB1/pBR322/pUC origin of replication
   6720..7580    -  CDS            AmpR: β-lactamase; bla; confers resistance to ampicillin, carbenicillin, and related antibiotics
   7581..7685    -  promoter       AmpR promoter: bla
   7744..7796    -  misc_feature   bom (fragment): basis of mobility region from pBR322
   7951..7969    +  enhancer       CMV enhancer (fragment): human cytomegalovirus immediate early enhancer
   7994..8060    +  CDS            small t antigen (fragment): SV40 (simian virus 40) small t antigen
