[The description below was written by a language model from this plasmid's Addgene catalogue record and pLannotate feature annotations shown in this document.]
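Description:
NSUN2 is a mammalian expression plasmid built on the Gateway destination backbone E2.pEF5-DEST-FL-V5-MCP, made for use in a tethered-function screen of RNA-binding proteins. It is propagated in E. coli as a high-copy plasmid through a ColE1/pUC-type origin and selected with ampicillin via the β-lactamase gene. The feature table also shows a partial f1 origin and residual lac promoter/operator sequences from the backbone.

The payload is a human NSUN2 open reading frame, recorded without mutations and annotated as a fragment of the reference protein. It was introduced by Gateway recombination and is therefore flanked by attB1 and attB2 sites. Transcription is driven by the strong constitutive EF-1α promoter, with a T7 promoter just upstream of the insert, and ends at a bovine growth hormone polyadenylation signal. Downstream of attB2, the backbone supplies a V5 epitope tag followed by the bacteriophage MS2 coat protein (MCP), so NSUN2 is expressed as a C-terminal V5-MCP fusion. MCP binds a specific MS2 RNA stem-loop, so the fusion can be recruited to a reporter transcript carrying such hairpins, allowing the effect of NSUN2 on that mRNA to be measured. V5 allows detection of the fusion protein.

Downstream of the expression cassette lies an FRT site directly followed by a hygromycin resistance coding sequence and an SV40 poly(A) signal, with only a short SV40 promoter fragment annotated upstream. This arrangement resembles that used for FLP-mediated integration at a genomic FRT site with hygromycin selection, although the record does not state that use. The sequenced record is about 8.1 kb, shorter than the sum of the listed backbone and insert sizes, as expected when a Gateway cassette is replaced.
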