Addgene plasmid #155793: NSUN2
Purpose: For use in RBP tethering screen
Depositing lab: Eugene Yeo. Depositing organization: University of California, San Diego (UCSD). Publication: Large-scale tethered function assays identify factors that regulate mRNA stability and translation. Luo EC, Nathanson JL, Tan FE, Schwartz JL, Schmok JC, Shankar A, Markmiller S, Yee BA, Sathe S, Pratt GA, Scaletta DB, Ha Y, Hill DE, Aigner S, Yeo GW. Nat Struct Mol Biol. 2020 Oct;27(10):989-1000. doi: 10.1038/s41594-020-0477-6. Epub 2020 Aug 17. PubMed 32807991.
Backbone
  Vector backbone: E2.pEF5-DEST-FL-V5-MCP
  Backbone size w/o insert (bp): 7357
  Vector type: Mammalian Expression
Growth in bacteria
  Bacterial resistance: Ampicillin, 100 μg/mL
  Growth temperature: 37°C
  Growth strain: DH5alpha
  Copy number: High Copy
Gene/Insert
  Gene/Insert name: NSUN2
  Species: H. sapiens (human)
  Insert size (bp): 1698
  Mutation: none
  Entrez Gene: NSUN2 (a.k.a. MISU, MRT5, SAKI, TRM4)
  Promoter: EF-1a
  Tag / fusion protein: V5-MCP (C terminal on backbone)
  Cloning method: Gateway Cloning
  Sequencing primers: 5′ TAATACGACTCACTATAGGG; 3′ gctcgagtctagagggc
Resource information
  A portion of this plasmid was derived from a plasmid made by: DNASU Plasmid Repository Center for Personalized Diagnostics Biodesign Institute
Terms and licenses: Academic/Nonprofit Terms; Industry Terms: Not Available to Industry
How to cite: NSUN2 was a gift from Eugene Yeo (Addgene plasmid # 155793 ; http://n2t.net/addgene:155793 ; RRID:Addgene_155793)
