>Addgene plasmid #155793 | NSUN2 | depositor partial sequence | sequence record 301197 | Insert Sequence
ATGAATGTCCCCTTTCCAGAGGGATTTGTTATTGCGAATGATGTGGACAACAAGCGCTGCTACCTGCTCG
TCCATCAAGCCAAGAGGCTGAGCAGCCCCTGCATCATGGTGGTCAACCATGATGCCTCCAGCATACCCAG
GCTCCAGATAGATGTGGACGGCAGGAAAGAGATCCTCTTCTATGATCGAATTTTATGTGATGTCCCTTGC
AGTGGAGACGGCACTATGAGAAAAAACATTGATGTTTGGAAAAAGTGGACCACCTTAAATAGCTTGCAGC
TACATGGCTTACAGCTGCGGATTGCAACACGCGGGGCTGAACAGCTGGCTGAAGGTGGAAGGATGGTGTA
TTCCACGTGTTCACTAAACCCTATTGAGGATGAAGCAGTCATAGCATCTTTACTGGAAAAAAGTGAAGGT
GCTTTGGAGCTTGCTGATGTGTCTAATGAACTGCCAGGGCTGAAGTGGATGCCTGGAATCACACAGTGGA
AGGTAATGACGAAAGATGGGCAGTGGTTTACAGACTGGGACGCTGTTCCTCACAGCAGACACACCCAGAT
CCGACCTACCATGTTCCCTCCGAAGGACCCAGAAAAGCTGCAGGCCATGCACCTGGAGCGATGCCTTAGG
ATATTACCCCATCATCAGAATACTGGAGGGTTTTTTGTGGCAGTATTGGTGAAAAAATCTTCAATGCCGT
GGAATAAACGTCAGCCAAAGCTTCAGGGTAAATCTGCAGAGACCAGAGAAAGCACACAGCTGAGCCCTGC
AGATCTCACAGAAGGGAAACCCACAGATCCCTCTAAGCTGGAAAGTCCGTCATTCACAGGAACTGGTGAC
ACAGAAATAGCTCATGCAACTGAGGATTTAGAGAATAATGGCAGTAAGAAAGATGGCGTGTGTGGTCCTC
CTCCATCAAAGAAAATGAAGTTATTTGGATTTAAAGAAGATCCATTTGTATTTATTCCTGAAGATGACCC
ATTATTTCCACCTATTGAGAAATTTTATGCTTTGGATCCTTCATTCCCAAGGATGAATTTGTTAACTCGG
ACTACAGAAGGGAAGAAAAGGCAGCTCTACATGGTTTCTAAGGAGTTGCGGAATGTGCTGCTGAATAACA
GTGAGAAGATGAAGGTTATTAACACGGGGATCAAAGTCTGGTGTAGAAATAACAGCGGTGAAGAGTTTGA
CTGTGCTTTCCGGCTGGCACAGGAGGGAATATATACATTGTATCCATTTATTAACTCAAGAATTATTACT
GTATCAATGGAAGATGTTAAGATACTGTTGACCCAGGAAAATCCCTTTTTTAGAAAACTCAGCAGTGAGA
CCTACAGTCAAGCAAAGGACCTGGCAAAGGGAAGCATCGTGCTGAAGTATGAACCAGATTCTGCGAATCC
AGACGCTCTGCAGTGTCCCATCGTCTTATGCGGATGGCGGGGAAAGGCCTCCATTCGAACTTTTGTGCCC
AAGAATGAACGGCTTCATTATCTCAGGATGATGGGGCTGGAGGTATTGGGAGAAAAGAAGAAGGAAGGGG
TTATCCTCACAAATGAGAGTGCAGCCAGCACCGGACAGCCAGACAATGACGTGACTGAGGGACAGAGAGC
AGGAGAGCCCAACAGCCCAGATGCAGAAGAGGCCAACAGTCCAGACGTGACAGCAGGCTGTGACCCGGCG
GGGGTCCATCCACCCCGG
